Addgene plasmid #61931: pET151-hUCH37 DM
Purpose: Expression of hUCH37 (ISF1) M269E/N291D in E.coli
Depositing lab: Chris Hill. Depositing organization: University of Utah. Publication: Structural Basis for the Activation and Inhibition of the UCH37 Deubiquitylase. VanderLinden RT, Hemmis CW, Schmitt B, Ndoja A, Whitby FG, Robinson H, Cohen RE, Yao T, Hill CP. Mol Cell. 2015 Feb 17. pii: S1097-2765(15)00017-9. doi: 10.1016/j.molcel.2015.01.016. PubMed 25702872.
Backbone
  Vector backbone: pET151-D-TOPO
  Backbone manufacturer: Invitrogen
  Backbone size w/o insert (bp): 5800
  Total vector size (bp): 6800
  Vector type: Bacterial Expression
Growth in bacteria
  Bacterial resistance: Ampicillin, 100 μg/mL
  Growth temperature: 37°C
  Growth strain: DH5alpha
  Copy number: High Copy
Gene/Insert
  Gene/Insert name: hUCH37 (ISF1) M269E/N291D (alt name: UCHL5)
  Species: H. sapiens (human)
  Insert size (bp): 990
  Mutation: Changed methionine 269 to glutamate and asparagine 291 to aspartate
  GenBank ID: AAD31528.1
  Entrez Gene: UCHL5 (a.k.a. CGI-70, INO80R, UCH-L5, UCH37)
  Promoter: T7
  Tag / fusion protein: 6x HIS (N terminal on backbone)
  Cloning method: TOPO Cloning
  Sequencing primers: 5′ T7; 3′ T7 term
Terms and licenses: Academic/Nonprofit Terms; Industry Terms: Not Available to Industry
Depositor comments: Mutations were incorporated via Quickchange mutagenesis.
How to cite: pET151-hUCH37 DM was a gift from Chris Hill (Addgene plasmid # 61931 ; http://n2t.net/addgene:61931 ; RRID:Addgene_61931)
