[The description below was written by a language model from this plasmid's Addgene catalogue record.]
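Description:
pET151-hUCH37 DM is a bacterial expression plasmid built on the commercial pET151-D-TOPO backbone, designed to produce a double-mutant form of the human deubiquitylase UCH37 (gene UCHL5) in E. coli. The plasmid totals about 6.8 kb, of which roughly 5.8 kb is backbone. It is recorded as high copy and is selected with ampicillin. The record gives no feature table, so the origin of replication and other backbone elements are not itemised.

The insert is an approximately 990 bp human coding sequence for UCH37 isoform 1 (ISF1), introduced by directional TOPO cloning. It carries two substitutions, methionine 269 to glutamate and asparagine 291 to aspartate, which give the construct its "DM" designation and were introduced by site-directed mutagenesis. Transcription is driven by a T7 promoter, so expression depends on a host that supplies T7 RNA polymerase, as is usual for pET-series vectors. The listed 3′ sequencing primer anneals in a T7 terminator, indicating that one lies downstream of the insert. The backbone contributes an N-terminal 6xHis tag fused to the protein, allowing purification by immobilised metal affinity chromatography.

The stated purpose is recombinant expression of the M269E/N291D variant in E. coli. The associated study addresses the structural basis of UCH37 activation and inhibition, which suggests the purified mutant serves in biochemical or structural comparisons with the wild-type enzyme. The record does not state the specific functional effect of the two mutations.
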