>Addgene plasmid #61931 | pET151-hUCH37 DM | depositor partial sequence | sequence record 101213 | T7/T7TRM
ATGACGGGCAATGCCGGGGAGTGGTGCCTCATGGAAAGCGACCCCGGGGTCTTCACCGAGCTCATTAAAG
GATTCGGTTGCCGAGGAGCCCAAGTAGAAGAAATATGGAGTTTAGAGCCTGAGAATTTTGAAAAATTAAA
GCCAGTTCATGGGTTAATTTTTCTTTTCAAGTGGCAGCCAGGAGAAGAACCAGCAGGCTCTGTGGTTCAG
GACTCCCGACTTGACACGATATTTTTTGCTAAGCAGGTAATTAATAATGCTTGTGCTACTCAAGCCATAG
TGAGTGTGTTACTGAACTGTACCCACCAGGATGTCCATTTAGGCGAGACATTATCAGAGTTTAAAGAATT
TTCACAAAGTTTTGATGCAGCTATGAAAGGCTTGGCACTGAGCAATTCAGATGTGATTCGACAAGTACAC
AACAGTTTCGCCAGACAGCAAATGTTTGAATTTGATACGAAGACATCAGCAAAAGAAGAAGATGCTTTTC
ACTTTGTCAGTTATGTTCCTGTTAATGGGAGACTGTATGAATTAGATGGATTAAGAGAAGGACCGATTGA
TTTAGGTGCATGCAATCAAGATGATTGGATCAGTGCAGTAAGGCCTGTCATAGAAAAAAGGATACAAAAG
TACAGTGAAGGTGAAATTCGATTTAATTTAATGGCCATTGTGTCTGACAGAAAAATGATATATGAGCAGA
AGATAGCAGAGTTACAAAGACAACTTGCAGAGGAGGAACCCATGGATACAGATCAAGGTAATAGTATGTT
AAGTGCTATTCAGTCAGAAGTTGCCAAAAATCAGGAACTTATTGAAGAAGAAGTACAGAAATTAAAAAGA
TACAAGATTGAGAATATCAGAAGGAAGCATGATTATCTGCCTTTCATTATGGAATTGTTAAAGACTTTAG
CAGAACACCAGCAGTTAATACCACTAGTAGAAAAGGCAAAAGAAAAACAGAACGCAAAGAAAGCTCAGGA
AACCAAATAA
