>Addgene plasmid #61931 | pET151-hUCH37 DM | addgene partial sequence | sequence record 106895 | T7 5'-TAATACGACTCACTATAGGG-3'
TAAGCCTATCCCTAACCCTCTCCTCGGTCTCGATTCTACGGAAAACCTGTATTTTCAAGGAATTGATCCC
TTCACCATGACGGGCAATGCCGGGGAGTGGTGCCTCATGGAAAGCGACCCCGGGGTCTTCACCGAGCTCA
TTAAAGGATTCGGTTGCCGAGGAGCCCAAGTAGAAGAAATATGGAGTTTAGAGCCTGAGAATTTTGAAAA
ATTAAAGCCAGTTCATGGGTTAATTTTTCTTTTCAAGTGGCAGCCAGGAGAAGAACCAGCAGGCTCTGTG
GTTCAGGACTCCCGACTTGACACGATATTTTTTGCTAAGCAGGTAATTAATAATGCTTGTGCTACTCAAG
CCATAGTGAGTGTGTTACTGAACTGTACCCACCAGGATGTCCATTTAGGCGAGACATTATCAGAGTTTAA
AGAATTTTCACAAAGTTTTGATGCAGCTATGAAAGGCTTGGCACTGAGCAATTCAGATGTGATTCGACAA
GTACACAACAGTTTCGCCAGACAGCAAATGTTTGAATTTGATACGAAGACATCAGCAAAAGAAGAAGATG
CTTTTCACTTTGTCAGTTATGTTCCTGTTAATGGGAGACTGTATGAATTAGATGGATTAAGAGAAGGACC
GATTGATTTAG
