>Addgene plasmid #61931 | pET151-hUCH37 DM | addgene partial sequence | sequence record 107310 | T7term 5'-GCTAGTTATTGCTCAGCGG-3'
TGTTAGCAGCCGGATCTGAGCTCGCCCTTATTTGGTTTCCTGAGCTTTCTTTGCGTTCTGTTTTTCTTTT
GCCTTTTCTACTAGTGGTATTAACTGCTGGTGTTCTGCTAAAGTCTTTAACAATTCCATAATGAAAGGCA
GATAATCATGCTTCCTTCTGATATTCTCAATCTTGTATCTTTTTAATTTCTGTACTTCTTCTTCAATAAG
TTCCTGATTTTTGGCAACTTCTGACTGAATAGCACTTAACATACTATTACCTTGATCTGTATCCATGGGT
TCCTCCTCTGCAAGTTGTCTTTGTAACTCTGCTATCTTCTGCTCATATATCATTTTTCTGTCAGACACAA
TGGCCATTAAATTAAATCGAATTTCACCTTCACTGTACTTTTGTATCCTTTTTTCTATGACAGGCCTTAC
TGCACTGATCCAATCATCTTGATTGCATGCACCTAAATCAATCGGTCCTTCTCTTAATCCATCTAATTCA
TACAGTCTCCCATTAACAGGAACATAACTGACAAAGTGAAAAGCATCTTCTTCTTTTGCTGATGTCTTCG
TATCAAATTCAAACATTTGCTGTCTGGCGAAACTGTTGTGTACTTGTCGAATCACATCTGAATTGCTCAG
TGCCAAGCCTTTCATAGCTGCATCAAAACTTTGTGAAAATTCTTTAAACTCTGATAATGTCTCGCCTAAA
TGGACATCCTGGTGGGTACAGTTCAGTAACACACTCACTATGGCTTGAGTAGCACAAGCATTATTAATTA
CCTGCTTAGCAAA
